Addgene plasmid #92157: lentiGuide-RRBP1-2
Purpose: CRISPR guide RNA targeting human RRBP1
Depositing lab: Alice Ting. Depositing organization: Massachusetts Institute of Technology. Publication: Proteomic mapping of cytosol-facing outer mitochondrial and ER membranes in living human cells by proximity biotinylation. Hung V, Lam SS, Udeshi ND, Svinkina T, Guzman G, Mootha VK, Carr SA, Ting AY. Elife. 2017 Apr 25;6. pii: e24463. doi: 10.7554/eLife.24463. PubMed 28441135.
Backbone
  Vector backbone: lentiGuide-Puro
  Backbone manufacturer: Feng Zhang Lab
  Backbone size w/o insert (bp): 8302
  Total vector size (bp): 8322
  Vector type: Mammalian Expression, Lentiviral, CRISPR
  Selectable markers: Puromycin
Growth in bacteria
  Bacterial resistance: Ampicillin, 100 μg/mL
  Growth temperature: 37°C
  Growth strain: NEB Stable
  Copy number: High Copy
Gene/Insert
  Gene/Insert name: RRBP1 sgRNA-2
  gRNA/shRNA sequence: GGCGTTTCAGAATCGCCACA
  Species: H. sapiens (human)
  Promoter: hU6
  Cloning method: Restriction Enzyme; 5′ cloning site BsmBI (destroyed during cloning); 3′ cloning site BsmBI (destroyed during cloning)
  Sequencing primers: 5′ hU6-F
Terms and licenses: Academic/Nonprofit Terms; Industry Terms: Not Available to Industry
How to cite: lentiGuide-RRBP1-2 was a gift from Alice Ting (Addgene plasmid # 92157 ; http://n2t.net/addgene:92157 ; RRID:Addgene_92157)
