[The description below was written by a language model from this plasmid's Addgene catalogue record and pLannotate feature annotations shown in this document.]
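Description:
lentiGuide-RRBP1-2 is a third-generation-style, self-inactivating HIV-1 lentiviral transfer plasmid built on the lentiGuide-Puro backbone. It delivers a single CRISPR guide RNA against human RRBP1. In bacteria it is maintained through a high-copy ColE1/pUC-type origin with ampicillin selection (AmpR); an f1 origin and remnants of lac/lacZα cloning-vector sequence are also present. The total size is about 8.3 kb.

The viral cassette starts with an RSV promoter fused to a truncated 5' LTR, which drives Tat-independent production of the genomic RNA in packaging cells. This is followed by the Ψ packaging signal with a partial gag region, the Rev response element for nuclear export, and a cPPT/CTS that aids nuclear import of the proviral DNA. The cassette ends with a ΔU3 3' LTR that inactivates the LTR promoter after integration. An SV40 poly(A) signal and SV40 origin lie downstream of it.

Within the provirus, a human U6 RNA polymerase III promoter transcribes the 20-nt RRBP1 spacer, which was cloned between BsmBI sites that were destroyed in the process. The spacer is joined to the Streptococcus pyogenes Cas9 guide RNA scaffold. A separate EF-1α promoter, annotated as the core promoter plus intron A, expresses puromycin N-acetyltransferase, and a WPRE enhances transcript expression.

The plasmid encodes no Cas9, so the nuclease must be provided separately, for example in cells already expressing it. The construct is suited to transducing human cells, selecting them with puromycin, and disrupting RRBP1. It was deposited in connection with a proximity-biotinylation study mapping outer mitochondrial and ER membrane proteomes.
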