Features (pLannotate 1.2.2; 29 found; start..end, strand, type, name):
    415..507     +  CDS            lacI (fragment): lac repressor; lacI; The lac repressor binds to the lac operator to inhibit transcription in E. coli. This inhibition can be relieved by adding lactose or isopropyl-β-D-thiogalactopyranoside (IPTG).
    520..541     +  protein_bind   CAP binding site: CAP binding activates transcription in the presence of cAMP. E. coli catabolite activator protein
    556..586     +  promoter       lac promoter: promoter for the E. coli lac operon
    594..610     +  protein_bind   lac operator: The lac repressor binds to the lac operator to inhibit transcription in E. coli. This inhibition can be relieved by adding lactose or isopropyl-β-D-thiogalactopyranoside (IPTG). lac repressor encoded by lacI
    655..673     +  promoter       T3 promoter: promoter for bacteriophage T3 RNA polymerase
    701..927     +  promoter       RSV promoter: Rous sarcoma virus enhancer/promoter
    928..1108    +  LTR            5' LTR (truncated): truncated 5' long terminal repeat (LTR) from HIV-1
   1155..1280    +  misc_feature   HIV-1 Ψ: packaging signal of human immunodeficiency virus type 1
   1264..1627    +  CDS            HIV-1 gag (fragment): gag protein from human immunodeficiency virus 1; gag
   1773..2006    +  misc_feature   RRE: The Rev response element (RRE) of HIV-1 allows for Rev-dependent mRNA export from the nucleus to the cytoplasm.
   2383..2409    +  CDS            Rev (fragment): human immunodeficiency virus 1 (HIV-1) Rev protein; rev; enhances nuclear export of unspliced and incompletely spliced viral mRNAs
   2413..2653    +  promoter       U6 promoter: RNA polymerase III promoter for human U6 snRNA
   2683..2758    +  misc_RNA       gRNA scaffold: guide RNA scaffold for the Streptococcus pyogenes CRISPR/Cas9 system
   2814..2931    +  misc_feature   cPPT/CTS: central polypurine tract and central termination sequence of HIV-1
   2997..3063    +  CDS            small t antigen (fragment): SV40 (simian virus 40) small t antigen
   3089..3300    +  promoter       EF-1α core promoter: core promoter for human elongation factor EF-1α
   3301..4239    +  intron         EF-1α intron A: intron upstream of the start codon of human EF-1α
   4261..4860    +  CDS            PuroR (fragment): puromycin N-acetyltransferase; pac from Streptomyces; confers resistance to puromycin
   4876..5464    +  misc_feature   WPRE: woodchuck hepatitis virus posttranscriptional regulatory element
   5515..5534    +  misc_feature   cPPT/CTS (fragment): central polypurine tract and central termination sequence of HIV-1
   5536..5769    +  LTR            3' LTR (ΔU3): self-inactivating 3' long terminal repeat (LTR) from HIV-1
   5847..5968    +  polyA_signal   SV40 poly(A) signal: SV40 polyadenylation signal
   6008..6143    +  rep_origin     SV40 ori: SV40 origin of replication
   6164..6182    -  promoter       T7 promoter: promoter for bacteriophage T7 RNA polymerase
   6190..6345    +  CDS            lacZα (fragment): LacZα fragment of β-galactosidase; lacZ fragment
   6350..6778    +  rep_origin     f1 ori (sequence partly withheld): f1 bacteriophage origin of replication; arrow indicates direction of (+) strand synthesis
   6831..6935    +  promoter       AmpR promoter: bla
   6936..7796    +  CDS            AmpR: β-lactamase; bla; confers resistance to ampicillin, carbenicillin, and related antibiotics
   7967..232     +  rep_origin     ori (across the origin): high-copy-number ColE1/pMB1/pBR322/pUC origin of replication
>Addgene plasmid #92157 | lentiGuide-RRBP1-2 | addgene full sequence | sequence record 181271 | Addgene NGS Result
GACCTACACCGAACTGAGATACCTACAGCGTGAGCTATGAGAAAGCGCCACGCTTCCCGAAGGGAGAAAG
GCGGACAGGTATCCGGTAAGCGGCAGGGTCGGAACAGGAGAGCGCACGAGGGAGCTTCCAGGGGGAAACG
CCTGGTATCTTTATAGTCCTGTCGGGTTTCGCCACCTCTGACTTGAGCGTCGATTTTTGTGATGCTCGTC
AGGGGGGCGGAGCCTATGGAAAAACGCCAGCAACGCGGCCTTTTTACGGTTCCTGGCCTTTTGCTGGCCT
TTTGCTCACATGTTCTTTCCTGCGTTATCCCCTGATTCTGTGGATAACCGTATTACCGCCTTTGAGTGAG
CTGATACCGCTCGCCGCAGCCGAACGACCGAGCGCAGCGAGTCAGTGAGCGAGGAAGCGGAAGAGCGCCC
AATACGCAAACCGCCTCTCCCCGCGCGTTGGCCGATTCATTAATGCAGCTGGCACGACAGGTTTCCCGAC
TGGAAAGCGGGCAGTGAGCGCAACGCAATTAATGTGAGTTAGCTCACTCATTAGGCACCCCAGGCTTTAC
ACTTTATGCTTCCGGCTCGTATGTTGTGTGGAATTGTGAGCGGATAACAATTTCACACAGGAAACAGCTA
TGACCATGATTACGCCAAGCGCGCAATTAACCCTCACTAAAGGGAACAAAAGCTGGAGCTGCAAGCTTAA
TGTAGTCTTATGCAATACTCTTGTAGTCTTGCAACATGGTAACGATGAGTTAGCAACATGCCTTACAAGG
AGAGAAAAAGCACCGTGCATGCCGATTGGTGGAAGTAAGGTGGTACGATCGTGCCTTATTAGGAAGGCAA
CAGACGGGTCTGACATGGATTGGACGAACCACTGAATTGCCGCATTGCAGAGATATTGTATTTAAGTGCC
TAGCTCGATACATAAACGGGTCTCTCTGGTTAGACCAGATCTGAGCCTGGGAGCTCTCTGGCTAACTAGG
GAACCCACTGCTTAAGCCTCAATAAAGCTTGCCTTGAGTGCTTCAAGTAGTGTGTGCCCGTCTGTTGTGT
GACTCTGGTAACTAGAGATCCCTCAGACCCTTTTAGTCAGTGTGGAAAATCTCTAGCAGTGGCGCCCGAA
CAGGGACTTGAAAGCGAAAGGGAAACCAGAGGAGCTCTCTCGACGCAGGACTCGGCTTGCTGAAGCGCGC
ACGGCAAGAGGCGAGGGGCGGCGACTGGTGAGTACGCCAAAAATTTTGACTAGCGGAGGCTAGAAGGAGA
GAGATGGGTGCGAGAGCGTCAGTATTAAGCGGGGGAGAATTAGATCGCGATGGGAAAAAATTCGGTTAAG
GCCAGGGGGAAAGAAAAAATATAAATTAAAACATATAGTATGGGCAAGCAGGGAGCTAGAACGATTCGCA
GTTAATCCTGGCCTGTTAGAAACATCAGAAGGCTGTAGACAAATACTGGGACAGCTACAACCATCCCTTC
AGACAGGATCAGAAGAACTTAGATCATTATATAATACAGTAGCAACCCTCTATTGTGTGCATCAAAGGAT
AGAGATAAAAGACACCAAGGAAGCTTTAGACAAGATAGAGGAAGAGCAAAACAAAAGTAAGACCACCGCA
CAGCAAGCGGCCGCTGATCTTCAGACCTGGAGGAGGAGATATGAGGGACAATTGGAGAAGTGAATTATAT
AAATATAAAGTAGTAAAAATTGAACCATTAGGAGTAGCACCCACCAAGGCAAAGAGAAGAGTGGTGCAGA
GAGAAAAAAGAGCAGTGGGAATAGGAGCTTTGTTCCTTGGGTTCTTGGGAGCAGCAGGAAGCACTATGGG
CGCAGCGTCAATGACGCTGACGGTACAGGCCAGACAATTATTGTCTGGTATAGTGCAGCAGCAGAACAAT
TTGCTGAGGGCTATTGAGGCGCAACAGCATCTGTTGCAACTCACAGTCTGGGGCATCAAGCAGCTCCAGG
CAAGAATCCTGGCTGTGGAAAGATACCTAAAGGATCAACAGCTCCTGGGGATTTGGGGTTGCTCTGGAAA
ACTCATTTGCACCACTGCTGTGCCTTGGAATGCTAGTTGGAGTAATAAATCTCTGGAACAGATTTGGAAT
CACACGACCTGGATGGAGTGGGACAGAGAAATTAACAATTACACAAGCTTAATACACTCCTTAATTGAAG
AATCGCAAAACCAGCAAGAAAAGAATGAACAAGAATTATTGGAATTAGATAAATGGGCAAGTTTGTGGAA
TTGGTTTAACATAACAAATTGGCTGTGGTATATAAAATTATTCATAATGATAGTAGGAGGCTTGGTAGGT
TTAAGAATAGTTTTTGCTGTACTTTCTATAGTGAATAGAGTTAGGCAGGGATATTCACCATTATCGTTTC
AGACCCACCTCCCAACCCCGAGGGGACCCAGAGAGGGCCTATTTCCCATGATTCCTTCATATTTGCATAT
ACGATACAAGGCTGTTAGAGAGATAATTAGAATTAATTTGACTGTAAACACAAAGATATTAGTACAAAAT
ACGTGACGTAGAAAGTAATAATTTCTTGGGTAGTTTGCAGTTTTAAAATTATGTTTTAAAATGGACTATC
ATATGCTTACCGTAACTTGAAAGTATTTCGATTTCTTGGCTTTATATATCTTGTGGAAAGGACGAAACAC
CGGGCGTTTCAGAATCGCCACAGTTTTAGAGCTAGAAATAGCAAGTTAAAATAAGGCTAGTCCGTTATCA
ACTTGAAAAAGTGGCACCGAGTCGGTGCTTTTTTAAGCTTGGCGTAACTAGATCTTGAGACAAATGGCAG
TATTCATCCACAATTTTAAAAGAAAAGGGGGGATTGGGGGGTACAGTGCAGGGGAAAGAATAGTAGACAT
AATAGCAACAGACATACAAACTAAAGAATTACAAAAACAAATTACAAAAATTCAAAATTTTCGGGTTTAT
TACAGGGACAGCAGAGATCCACTTTGGCGCCGGCTCGAGGGGGCCCGGGTGCAAAGATGGATAAAGTTTT
AAACAGAGAGGAATCTTTGCAGCTAATGGACCTTCTAGGTCTTGAAAGGAGTGGGAATTGGCTCCGGTGC
CCGTCAGTGGGCAGAGCGCACATCGCCCACAGTCCCCGAGAAGTTGGGGGGAGGGGTCGGCAATTGATCC
GGTGCCTAGAGAAGGTGGCGCGGGGTAAACTGGGAAAGTGATGTCGTGTACTGGCTCCGCCTTTTTCCCG
AGGGTGGGGGAGAACCGTATATAAGTGCAGTAGTCGCCGTGAACGTTCTTTTTCGCAACGGGTTTGCCGC
CAGAACACAGGTAAGTGCCGTGTGTGGTTCCCGCGGGCCTGGCCTCTTTACGGGTTATGGCCCTTGCGTG
CCTTGAATTACTTCCACCTGGCTGCAGTACGTGATTCTTGATCCCGAGCTTCGGGTTGGAAGTGGGTGGG
AGAGTTCGAGGCCTTGCGCTTAAGGAGCCCCTTCGCCTCGTGCTTGAGTTGAGGCCTGGCCTGGGCGCTG
GGGCCGCCGCGTGCGAATCTGGTGGCACCTTCGCGCCTGTCTCGCTGCTTTCGATAAGTCTCTAGCCATT
TAAAATTTTTGATGACCTGCTGCGACGCTTTTTTTCTGGCAAGATAGTCTTGTAAATGCGGGCCAAGATC
TGCACACTGGTATTTCGGTTTTTGGGGCCGCGGGCGGCGACGGGGCCCGTGCGTCCCAGCGCACATGTTC
GGCGAGGCGGGGCCTGCGAGCGCGGCCACCGAGAATCGGACGGGGGTAGTCTCAAGCTGGCCGGCCTGCT
CTGGTGCCTGGCCTCGCGCCGCCGTGTATCGCCCCGCCCTGGGCGGCAAGGCTGGCCCGGTCGGCACCAG
TTGCGTGAGCGGAAAGATGGCCGCTTCCCGGCCCTGCTGCAGGGAGCTCAAAATGGAGGACGCGGCGCTC
GGGAGAGCGGGCGGGTGAGTCACCCACACAAAGGAAAAGGGCCTTTCCGTCCTCAGCCGTCGCTTCATGT
GACTCCACGGAGTACCGGGCGCCGTCCAGGCACCTCGATTAGTTCTCGAGCTTTTGGAGTACGTCGTCTT
TAGGTTGGGGGGAGGGGTTTTATGCGATGGAGTTTCCCCACACTGAGTGGGTGGAGACTGAAGTTAGGCC
AGCTTGGCACTTGATGTAATTCTCCTTGGAATTTGCCCTTTTTGAGTTTGGATCTTGGTTCATTCTCAAG
CCTCAGACAGTGGTTCAAAGTTTTTTTCTTCCATTTCAGGTGTCGTGACGTACGGCCACCATGACCGAGT
ACAAGCCCACGGTGCGCCTCGCCACCCGCGACGACGTCCCCAGGGCCGTACGCACCCTCGCCGCCGCGTT
CGCCGACTACCCCGCCACGCGCCACACCGTCGATCCGGACCGCCACATCGAGCGGGTCACCGAGCTGCAA
GAACTCTTCCTCACGCGCGTCGGGCTCGACATCGGCAAGGTGTGGGTCGCGGACGACGGCGCCGCCGTGG
CGGTCTGGACCACGCCGGAGAGCGTCGAAGCGGGGGCGGTGTTCGCCGAGATCGGCCCGCGCATGGCCGA
GTTGAGCGGTTCCCGGCTGGCCGCGCAGCAACAGATGGAAGGCCTCCTGGCGCCGCACCGGCCCAAGGAG
CCCGCGTGGTTCCTGGCCACCGTCGGAGTCTCGCCCGACCACCAGGGCAAGGGTCTGGGCAGCGCCGTCG
TGCTCCCCGGAGTGGAGGCGGCCGAGCGCGCCGGGGTGCCCGCCTTCCTGGAGACCTCCGCGCCCCGCAA
CCTCCCCTTCTACGAGCGGCTCGGCTTCACCGTCACCGCCGACGTCGAGGTGCCCGAAGGACCGCGCACC
TGGTGCATGACCCGCAAGCCCGGTGCCTGAACGCGTTAAGTCGACAATCAACCTCTGGATTACAAAATTT
GTGAAAGATTGACTGGTATTCTTAACTATGTTGCTCCTTTTACGCTATGTGGATACGCTGCTTTAATGCC
TTTGTATCATGCTATTGCTTCCCGTATGGCTTTCATTTTCTCCTCCTTGTATAAATCCTGGTTGCTGTCT
CTTTATGAGGAGTTGTGGCCCGTTGTCAGGCAACGTGGCGTGGTGTGCACTGTGTTTGCTGACGCAACCC
CCACTGGTTGGGGCATTGCCACCACCTGTCAGCTCCTTTCCGGGACTTTCGCTTTCCCCCTCCCTATTGC
CACGGCGGAACTCATCGCCGCCTGCCTTGCCCGCTGCTGGACAGGGGCTCGGCTGTTGGGCACTGACAAT
TCCGTGGTGTTGTCGGGGAAATCATCGTCCTTTCCTTGGCTGCTCGCCTGTGTTGCCACCTGGATTCTGC
GCGGGACGTCCTTCTGCTACGTCCCTTCGGCCCTCAATCCAGCGGACCTTCCTTCCCGCGGCCTGCTGCC
GGCTCTGCGGCCTCTTCCGCGTCTTCGCCTTCGCCCTCAGACGAGTCGGATCTCCCTTTGGGCCGCCTCC
CCGCGTCGACTTTAAGACCAATGACTTACAAGGCAGCTGTAGATCTTAGCCACTTTTTAAAAGAAAAGGG
GGGACTGGAAGGGCTAATTCACTCCCAACGAAGACAAGATCTGCTTTTTGCTTGTACTGGGTCTCTCTGG
TTAGACCAGATCTGAGCCTGGGAGCTCTCTGGCTAACTAGGGAACCCACTGCTTAAGCCTCAATAAAGCT
TGCCTTGAGTGCTTCAAGTAGTGTGTGCCCGTCTGTTGTGTGACTCTGGTAACTAGAGATCCCTCAGACC
CTTTTAGTCAGTGTGGAAAATCTCTAGCAGTACGTATAGTAGTTCATGTCATCTTATTATTCAGTATTTA
TAACTTGCAAAGAAATGAATATCAGAGAGTGAGAGGAACTTGTTTATTGCAGCTTATAATGGTTACAAAT
AAAGCAATAGCATCACAAATTTCACAAATAAAGCATTTTTTTCACTGCATTCTAGTTGTGGTTTGTCCAA
ACTCATCAATGTATCTTATCATGTCTGGCTCTAGCTATCCCGCCCCTAACTCCGCCCATCCCGCCCCTAA
CTCCGCCCAGTTCCGCCCATTCTCCGCCCCATGGCTGACTAATTTTTTTTATTTATGCAGAGGCCGAGGC
CGCCTCGGCCTCTGAGCTATTCCAGAAGTAGTGAGGAGGCTTTTTTGGAGGCCTAGGGACGTACCCAATT
CGCCCTATAGTGAGTCGTATTACGCGCGCTCACTGGCCGTCGTTTTACAACGTCGTGACTGGGAAAACCC
TGGCGTTACCCAACTTAATCGCCTTGCAGCACATCCCCCTTTCGCCAGCTGGCGTAATAGCGAAGAGGCC
CGCACCGATCGCCCTTCCCAACAGTTGCGCAGCCTGAATGGCGAATGGG
[124 nt withheld, positions 6350-6473]
C
[91 nt withheld, positions 6475-6565]
A
[49 nt withheld, positions 6567-6615]
CCTTTGACGTTGGAGTCCACGTTCTTT
[37 nt withheld, positions 6643-6679]
ACCCTATCTCGGTCTATTCTTTTGATTTATAAGGGATTTTGCCGATTTCGGCCTATTGGTTAAAAAATGA
GCTGATTTAACAAAAATTTAACGCGAATTTTAACAAAATATTAACGCTTACAATTTAGGTGGCACTTTTC
GGGGAAATGTGCGCGGAACCCCTATTTGTTTATTTTTCTAAATACATTCAAATATGTATCCGCTCATGAG
ACAATAACCCTGATAAATGCTTCAATAATATTGAAAAAGGAAGAGTATGAGTATTCAACATTTCCGTGTC
GCCCTTATTCCCTTTTTTGCGGCATTTTGCCTTCCTGTTTTTGCTCACCCAGAAACGCTGGTGAAAGTAA
AAGATGCTGAAGATCAGTTGGGTGCACGAGTGGGTTACATCGAACTGGATCTCAACAGCGGTAAGATCCT
TGAGAGTTTTCGCCCCGAAGAACGTTTTCCAATGATGAGCACTTTTAAAGTTCTGCTATGTGGCGCGGTA
TTATCCCGTATTGACGCCGGGCAAGAGCAACTCGGTCGCCGCATACACTATTCTCAGAATGACTTGGTTG
AGTACTCACCAGTCACAGAAAAGCATCTTACGGATGGCATGACAGTAAGAGAATTATGCAGTGCTGCCAT
AACCATGAGTGATAACACTGCGGCCAACTTACTTCTGACAACGATCGGAGGACCGAAGGAGCTAACCGCT
TTTTTGCACAACATGGGGGATCATGTAACTCGCCTTGATCGTTGGGAACCGGAGCTGAATGAAGCCATAC
CAAACGACGAGCGTGACACCACGATGCCTGTAGCAATGGCAACAACGTTGCGCAAACTATTAACTGGCGA
ACTACTTACTCTAGCTTCCCGGCAACAATTAATAGACTGGATGGAGGCGGATAAAGTTGCAGGACCACTT
CTGCGCTCGGCCCTTCCGGCTGGCTGGTTTATTGCTGATAAATCTGGAGCCGGTGAGCGTGGGTCTCGCG
GTATCATTGCAGCACTGGGGCCAGATGGTAAGCCCTCCCGTATCGTAGTTATCTACACGACGGGGAGTCA
GGCAACTATGGATGAACGAAATAGACAGATCGCTGAGATAGGTGCCTCACTGATTAAGCATTGGTAACTG
TCAGACCAAGTTTACTCATATATACTTTAGATTGATTTAAAACTTCATTTTTAATTTAAAAGGATCTAGG
TGAAGATCCTTTTTGATAATCTCATGACCAAAATCCCTTAACGTGAGTTTTCGTTCCACTGAGCGTCAGA
CCCCGTAGAAAAGATCAAAGGATCTTCTTGAGATCCTTTTTTTCTGCGCGTAATCTGCTGCTTGCAAACA
AAAAAACCACCGCTACCAGCGGTGGTTTGTTTGCCGGATCAAGAGCTACCAACTCTTTTTCCGAAGGTAA
CTGGCTTCAGCAGAGCGCAGATACCAAATACTGTTCTTCTAGTGTAGCCGTAGTTAGGCCACCACTTCAA
GAACTCTGTAGCACCGCCTACATACCTCGCTCTGCTAATCCTGTTACCAGTGGCTGCTGCCAGTGGCGAT
AAGTCGTGTCTTACCGGGTTGGACTCAAGACGATAGTTACCGGATAAGGCGCAGCGGTCGGGCTGAACGG
GGGGTTCGTGCACACAGCCCAGCTTGGAGCGAAC
